>Addgene plasmid #109733 | p3E-rab6a-CA | depositor full sequence | sequence record 206670 | Full Sequence
CTTTCCTGCGTTATCCCCTGATTCTGTGGATAACCGTATTACCGCCTTTGAGTGAGCTGATACCGCTCGC
CGCAGCCGAACGACCGAGCGCAGCGAGTCAGTGAGCGAGGAAGCGGAAGAGCGCCCAATACGCAAACCGC
CTCTCCCCGCGCGTTGGCCGATTCATTAATGCAGCTGGCACGACAGGTTTCCCGACTGGAAAGCGGGCAG
TGAGCGCAACGCAATTAATACGCGTACCGCTAGCCAGGAAGAGTTTGTAGAAACGCAAAAAGGCCATCCG
TCAGGATGGCCTTCTGCTTAGTTTGATGCCTGGCAGTTTATGGCGGGCGTCCTGCCCGCCACCCTCCGGG
CCGTTGCTTCACAACGTTCAAATCCGCTCCCGGCGGATTTGTCCTACTCAGGAGAGCGTTCACCGACAAA
CAACAGATAAAACGAAAGGCCCAGTCTTCCGACTGAGCCTTTCGTTTTATTTGATGCCTGGCAGTTCCCT
ACTCTCGCGTTAACGCTAGCATGGATGTTTTCCCAGTCACGACGTTGTAAAACGACGGCCAGTCTTAAGC
TCGGGCCCTGCAGCTCTAGAGCTCGAATTCTACAGGTCACTAATACCATCTAAGTAGTTGGTTCATAGTG
ACTGCATATGTTGTGTTTTACAGTATTATGTAGTCTGTTTTTTATGCAAAATCTAATTTAATATATTGAT
ATTTATATCATTTTACGTTTCTCGTTCAACTTTCTTGTACAAAGTGGTGTCTGCAGCAGGAGATTTCGGC
AACCCGCTCCGCAAATTCAAGCTAGTTTTTCTGGGAGAGCAGAGCGTGGGAAAGACGTCGTTGATTACCA
GATTTATGTACGACAGTTTCGATAACACCTACCAGGCCACGATAGGAATTGATTTCTTGTCGAAAACCAT
GTGTCTTGAGGACAGAACAATCAGGCTGCAGCTTTGGGACACAGCAGGACTGGAGCGTTTCCGTAGCCTC
ATTCCCAGTTACATCCGAGATTCAGCCGCTGCTGTTGTAGTTTACGACATCACAAATGTCAACTCATTCC
AGCAGACCACCAAATGGATCGATGACGTCCGAACGGAAAGAGGAAGTGATGTCATCATCATGCTAGTGGG
AAACAAAACAGATCTTGCAGACAAAAGGCAAGTGTCTATCGAGGAAGGAGAAAGGAAAGCCAAAGAACTG
AATGTAATGTTTATTGAAACTAGTGCTAAAGCCGGATACAACGTCAAGCAGCTTTTCCGCCGTGTAGCAG
CAGCCCTTCCTGGTATGGAGAGCACACAAGACAAGAGCAGAGAGGACATGATCGACATAAAATTGGAAAA
GCCACCAGAGCAGCCGGTCAGCGAAGGCGGCTGTTCATGCTGAGGCTTCAACTTTATTATACAAAGTTGG
CATTATAAAAAAGCATTGCTTATCAATTTGTTGCAACGAACAGGTCACTATCAGTCAAAATAAAATCATT
ATTTGGAGCTCCATGGTAGCGTTAACGCGGCCGCGATATCCCCTATAGTGAGTCGTATTACATGGTCATA
GCTGTTTCCTGGCAGCTCTGGCCCGTGTCTCAAAATCTCTGATGTTACATTGCACAAGATAAAAATATAT
CATCATGAACAATAAAACTGTCTGCTTACATAAACAGTAATACAAGGGGTGTTATGAGCCATATTCAACG
GGAAACGTCGAGGCCGCGATTAAATTCCAACATGGATGCTGATTTATATGGGTATAAATGGGCTCGCGAT
AATGTCGGGCAATCAGGTGCGACAATCTATCGCTTGTATGGGAAGCCCGATGCGCCAGAGTTGTTTCTGA
AACATGGCAAAGGTAGCGTTGCCAATGATGTTACAGATGAGATGGTCAGACTAAACTGGCTGACGGAATT
TATGCCTCTTCCGACCATCAAGCATTTTATCCGTACTCCTGATGATGCATGGTTACTCACCACTGCGATC
CCCGGAAAAACAGCATTCCAGGTATTAGAAGAATATCCTGATTCAGGTGAAAATATTGTTGATGCGCTGG
CAGTGTTCCTGCGCCGGTTGCATTCGATTCCTGTTTGTAATTGTCCTTTTAACAGCGATCGCGTATTTCG
TCTCGCTCAGGCGCAATCACGAATGAATAACGGTTTGGTTGATGCGAGTGATTTTGATGACGAGCGTAAT
GGCTGGCCTGTTGAACAAGTCTGGAAAGAAATGCATAAACTTTTGCCATTCTCACCGGATTCAGTCGTCA
CTCATGGTGATTTCTCACTTGATAACCTTATTTTTGACGAGGGGAAATTAATAGGTTGTATTGATGTTGG
ACGAGTCGGAATCGCAGACCGATACCAGGATCTTGCCATCCTATGGAACTGCCTCGGTGAGTTTTCTCCT
TCATTACAGAAACGGCTTTTTCAAAAATATGGTATTGATAATCCTGATATGAATAAATTGCAGTTTCATT
TGATGCTCGATGAGTTTTTCTAATCAGAATTGGTTAATTGGTTGTAACACTGGCAGAGCATTACGCTGAC
TTGACGGGACGGCGCAAGCTCATGACCAAAATCCCTTAACGTGAGTTACGCGTCGTTCCACTGAGCGTCA
GACCCCGTAGAAAAGATCAAAGGATCTTCTTGAGATCCTTTTTTTCTGCGCGTAATCTGCTGCTTGCAAA
CAAAAAAACCACCGCTACCAGCGGTGGTTTGTTTGCCGGATCAAGAGCTACCAACTCTTTTTCCGAAGGT
AACTGGCTTCAGCAGAGCGCAGATACCAAATACTGTCCTTCTAGTGTAGCCGTAGTTAGGCCACCACTTC
AAGAACTCTGTAGCACCGCCTACATACCTCGCTCTGCTAATCCTGTTACCAGTGGCTGCTGCCAGTGGCG
ATAAGTCGTGTCTTACCGGGTTGGACTCAAGACGATAGTTACCGGATAAGGCGCAGCGGTCGGGCTGAAC
GGGGGGTTCGTGCACACAGCCCAGCTTGGAGCGAACGACCTACACCGAACTGAGATACCTACAGCGTGAG
CATTGAGAAAGCGCCACGCTTCCCGAAGGGAGAAAGGCGGACAGGTATCCGGTAAGCGGCAGGGTCGGAA
CAGGAGAGCGCACGAGGGAGCTTCCAGGGGGAAACGCCTGGTATCTTTATAGTCCTGTCGGGTTTCGCCA
CCTCTGACTTGAGCGTCGATTTTTGTGATGCTCGTCAGGGGGGCGGAGCCTATGGAAAAACGCCAGCAAC
GCGGCCTTTTTACGGTTCCTGGCCTTTTGCTGGCCTTTTGCTCACATGTT
Features (pLannotate 1.2.2; 11 found; start..end, strand, type, name):
    121..213     +  CDS            lacI (fragment): lac repressor; lacI; The lac repressor binds to the lac operator to inhibit transcription in E. coli. This inhibition can be relieved by adding lactose or isopropyl-β-D-thiogalactopyranoside (IPTG).
    268..295     -  terminator     rrnB T2 terminator: transcription terminator T2 from the E. coli rrnB gene
    427..470     +  terminator     rrnB T1 terminator: Escherichia coli rrnB; transcription terminator T1 from the E. coli rrnB gene
    517..553     -  CDS            lacZα (fragment): LacZα fragment of β-galactosidase; lacZ fragment
    624..748     -  protein_bind   attR2: mutant version of attR; recombination site for the Gateway® LR reaction LR Clonase™
    750..1370    +  CDS            RAB6A: RAB6A_HUMAN - Also known as RAB6. Experimental evidence at protein level: Swiss-Prot protein existence level 1. Protein transport. Regulator of membrane traffic from the Golgi apparatus towards the endoplasmic reticulum (ER). Has a low GTPase activity. Involved in COPI-independent retrograde transport from the Golgi to the ER (PubMed:25962623). From Homo sapiens (Human).
   1379..1399    -  protein_bind   attB3: mutant version of attB; core recombination site for the Gateway® BP reaction BP Clonase™
   1390..1475    -  protein_bind   attL1 (fragment): mutant version of attL; recombination site for the Gateway® LR reaction LR Clonase™
   1512..1530    -  promoter       T7 promoter: promoter for bacteriophage T7 RNA polymerase
   1664..2473    +  CDS            KanR: aminoglycoside phosphotransferase; aph(3')-Ia; confers resistance to kanamycin in bacteria or G418 (Geneticin®) in eukaryotes
   2620..3208    +  rep_origin     ori: high-copy-number ColE1/pMB1/pBR322/pUC origin of replication
