>Addgene plasmid #109733 | p3E-rab6a-CA | addgene full sequence | sequence record 224061 | Addgene NGS Result
CATAGTGACTGCATATGTTGTGTTTTACAGTATTATGTAGTCTGTTTTTTATGCAAAATCTAATTTAATA
TATTGATATTTATATCATTTTACGTTTCTCGTTCAACTTTCTTGTACAAAGTGGTGTCTGCAGCAGGAGA
TTTCGGCAACCCGCTCCGCAAATTCAAGCTAGTTTTTCTGGGAGAGCAGAGCGTGGGAAAGACGTCGTTG
ATTACCAGATTTATGTACGACAGTTTCGATAACACCTACCAGGCCACGATAGGAATTGATTTCTTGTCGA
AAACCATGTGTCTTGAGGACAGAACAATCAGGCTGCAGCTTTGGGACACAGCAGGACTGGAGCGTTTCCG
TAGCCTCATTCCCAGTTACATCCGAGATTCAGCCGCTGCTGTTGTAGTTTACGACATCACAAATGTCAAC
TCATTCCAGCAGACCACCAAATGGATCGATGACGTCCGAACGGAAAGAGGAAGTGATGTCATCATCATGC
TAGTGGGAAACAAAACAGATCTTGCAGACAAAAGGCAAGTGTCTATCGAGGAAGGAGAAAGGAAAGCCAA
AGAACTGAATGTAATGTTTATTGAAACTAGTGCTAAAGCCGGATACAACGTCAAGCAGCTTTTCCGCCGT
GTAGCAGCAGCCCTTCCTGGTATGGAGAGCACACAAGACAAGAGCAGAGAGGACATGATCGACATAAAAT
TGGAAAAGCCACCAGAGCAGCCGGTCAGCGAAGGCGGCTGTTCATGCTGAGGCTTCAACTTTATTATACA
AAGTTGGCATTATAAAAAAGCATTGCTTATCAATTTGTTGCAACGAACAGGTCACTATCAGTCAAAATAA
AATCATTATTTGGAGCTCCATGGTAGCGTTAACGCGGCCGCGATATCCCCTATAGTGAGTCGTATTACAT
GGTCATAGCTGTTTCCTGGCAGCTCTGGCCCGTGTCTCAAAATCTCTGATGTTACATTGCACAAGATAAA
AATATATCATCATGAACAATAAAACTGTCTGCTTACATAAACAGTAATACAAGGGGTGTTATGAGCCATA
TTCAACGGGAAACGTCGAGGCCGCGATTAAATTCCAACATGGATGCTGATTTATATGGGTATAAATGGGC
TCGCGATAATGTCGGGCAATCAGGTGCGACAATCTATCGCTTGTATGGGAAGCCCGATGCGCCAGAGTTG
TTTCTGAAACATGGCAAAGGTAGCGTTGCCAATGATGTTACAGATGAGATGGTCAGACTAAACTGGCTGA
CGGAATTTATGCCTCTTCCGACCATCAAGCATTTTATCCGTACTCCTGATGATGCATGGTTACTCACCAC
TGCGATCCCCGGAAAAACAGCATTCCAGGTATTAGAAGAATATCCTGATTCAGGTGAAAATATTGTTGAT
GCGCTGGCAGTGTTCCTGCGCCGGTTGCATTCGATTCCTGTTTGTAATTGTCCTTTTAACAGCGATCGCG
TATTTCGTCTCGCTCAGGCGCAATCACGAATGAATAACGGTTTGGTTGATGCGAGTGATTTTGATGACGA
GCGTAATGGCTGGCCTGTTGAACAAGTCTGGAAAGAAATGCATAAACTTTTGCCATTCTCACCGGATTCA
GTCGTCACTCATGGTGATTTCTCACTTGATAACCTTATTTTTGACGAGGGGAAATTAATAGGTTGTATTG
ATGTTGGACGAGTCGGAATCGCAGACCGATACCAGGATCTTGCCATCCTATGGAACTGCCTCGGTGAGTT
TTCTCCTTCATTACAGAAACGGCTTTTTCAAAAATATGGTATTGATAATCCTGATATGAATAAATTGCAG
TTTCATTTGATGCTCGATGAGTTTTTCTAATCAGAATTGGTTAATTGGTTGTAACACTGGCAGAGCATTA
CGCTGACTTGACGGGACGGCGCAAGCTCATGACCAAAATCCCTTAACGTGAGTTACGCGTCGTTCCACTG
AGCGTCAGACCCCGTAGAAAAGATCAAAGGATCTTCTTGAGATCCTTTTTTTCTGCGCGTAATCTGCTGC
TTGCAAACAAAAAAACCACCGCTACCAGCGGTGGTTTGTTTGCCGGATCAAGAGCTACCAACTCTTTTTC
CGAAGGTAACTGGCTTCAGCAGAGCGCAGATACCAAATACTGTTCTTCTAGTGTAGCCGTAGTTAGGCCA
CCACTTCAAGAACTCTGTAGCACCGCCTACATACCTCGCTCTGCTAATCCTGTTACCAGTGGCTGCTGCC
AGTGGCGATAAGTCGTGTCTTACCGGGTTGGACTCAAGACGATAGTTACCGGATAAGGCGCAGCGGTCGG
GCTGAACGGGGGGTTCGTGCACACAGCCCAGCTTGGAGCGAACGACCTACACCGAACTGAGATACCTACA
GCGTGAGCTATGAGAAAGCGCCACGCTTCCCGAAGGGAGAAAGGCGGACAGGTATCCGGTAAGCGGCAGG
GTCGGAACAGGAGAGCGCACGAGGGAGCTTCCAGGGGGAAACGCCTGGTATCTTTATAGTCCTGTCGGGT
TTCGCCACCTCTGACTTGAGCGTCGATTTTTGTGATGCTCGTCAGGGGGGCGGAGCCTATGGAAAAACGC
CAGCAACGCGGCCTTTTTACGGTTCCTGGCCTTTTGCTGGCCTTTTGCTCACATGTTCTTTCCTGCGTTA
TCCCCTGATTCTGTGGATAACCGTATTACCGCCTTTGAGTGAGCTGATACCGCTCGCCGCAGCCGAACGA
CCGAGCGCAGCGAGTCAGTGAGCGAGGAAGCGGAAGAGCGCCCAATACGCAAACCGCCTCTCCCCGCGCG
TTGGCCGATTCATTAATGCAGCTGGCACGACAGGTTTCCCGACTGGAAAGCGGGCAGTGAGCGCAACGCA
ATTAATACGCGTACCGCTAGCCAGGAAGAGTTTGTAGAAACGCAAAAAGGCCATCCGTCAGGATGGCCTT
CTGCTTAGTTTGATGCCTGGCAGTTTATGGCGGGCGTCCTGCCCGCCACCCTCCGGGCCGTTGCTTCACA
ACGTTCAAATCCGCTCCCGGCGGATTTGTCCTACTCAGGAGAGCGTTCACCGACAAACAACAGATAAAAC
GAAAGGCCCAGTCTTCCGACTGAGCCTTTCGTTTTATTTGATGCCTGGCAGTTCCCTACTCTCGCGTTAA
CGCTAGCATGGATGTTTTCCCAGTCACGACGTTGTAAAACGACGGCCAGTCTTAAGCTCGGGCCCTGCAG
CTCTAGAGCTCGAATTCTACAGGTCACTAATACCATCTAAGTAGTTGGTT
Features (pLannotate 1.2.2; 12 found; start..end, strand, type, name):
      1..125     -  protein_bind   attR2: mutant version of attR; recombination site for the Gateway® LR reaction LR Clonase™
    127..747     +  CDS            RAB6A: RAB6A_HUMAN - Also known as RAB6. Experimental evidence at protein level: Swiss-Prot protein existence level 1. Protein transport. Regulator of membrane traffic from the Golgi apparatus towards the endoplasmic reticulum (ER). Has a low GTPase activity. Involved in COPI-independent retrograde transport from the Golgi to the ER (PubMed:25962623). From Homo sapiens (Human).
    756..776     -  protein_bind   attB3: mutant version of attB; core recombination site for the Gateway® BP reaction BP Clonase™
    767..852     -  protein_bind   attL1 (fragment): mutant version of attL; recombination site for the Gateway® LR reaction LR Clonase™
    889..907     -  promoter       T7 promoter: promoter for bacteriophage T7 RNA polymerase
   1041..1850    +  CDS            KanR: aminoglycoside phosphotransferase; aph(3')-Ia; confers resistance to kanamycin in bacteria or G418 (Geneticin®) in eukaryotes
   1997..2585    +  rep_origin     ori: high-copy-number ColE1/pMB1/pBR322/pUC origin of replication
   2768..2860    +  CDS            lacI (fragment): lac repressor; lacI; The lac repressor binds to the lac operator to inhibit transcription in E. coli. This inhibition can be relieved by adding lactose or isopropyl-β-D-thiogalactopyranoside (IPTG).
   2915..2942    -  terminator     rrnB T2 terminator: transcription terminator T2 from the E. coli rrnB gene
   3074..3117    +  terminator     rrnB T1 terminator: Escherichia coli rrnB; transcription terminator T1 from the E. coli rrnB gene
   3164..3200    -  CDS            lacZα (fragment): LacZα fragment of β-galactosidase; lacZ fragment
   3238..3267    -  protein_bind   attP2 (fragment): mutant version of attP; recombination site for the Gateway® BP reaction BP Clonase™
