[The description below was written by a language model from this plasmid's Addgene catalogue record and pLannotate feature annotations shown in this document.]
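Description:
p3E-rab6a-CA is a 3' entry clone for multisite Gateway assembly, built by BP recombination into the pDONR P2R-P3 donor backbone and catalogued as a zebrafish plasmid. It is a small (about 3.3 kb) bacterial plasmid that replicates from a high-copy ColE1/pUC-type origin and is selected with kanamycin through an aph(3')-Ia resistance gene. The remaining backbone features are typical pDONR remnants: rrnB T1 and T2 terminators that insulate the cloning site from read-through transcription, a T7 promoter next to the recombination cassette, and short lacI and lacZα fragments with no functional role here.

The payload is the zebrafish rab6a coding sequence carrying a constitutively active mutation; the record does not specify which residue is changed. The automated annotation labels the roughly 620 bp open reading frame by homology to human RAB6A, a small GTPase regulating Golgi-associated membrane traffic, but the catalogue gives the species as D. rerio. The insert is flanked by an attR2 site on one side and an attL-type site with an attB3 core on the other (annotated as an attL1 fragment, consistent with the attL3 expected in a 3' entry clone). No eukaryotic promoter, tag or polyadenylation signal is annotated, so the plasmid is not an expression construct in itself. In an LR reaction with a 5' promoter entry clone, a middle entry clone and a destination vector, the rab6a-CA sequence is placed in the 3' position, so it can be fused to the C-terminal end of the middle-element protein. The associated work used such constructs for in vivo cell biological screening in zebrafish. The depositor and sequencing-verified records are the same length and show the same features, differing only in their start coordinate.
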