Addgene plasmid #109733: p3E-rab6a-CA
Purpose: Multisite gateway vector for 3' tagging with constitutively active rab6a
Depositing lab: Rob Parton. Depositing organization: University of Queensland, Institute for Molecular Bioscience. Publication: In vivo cell biological screening identifies an endocytic capture mechanism for T-tubule formation. Hall TE, Martel N, Ariotti N, Xiong Z, Lo HP, Ferguson C, Rae J, Lim YW, Parton RG. Nat Commun. 2020 Jul 24;11(1):3711. doi: 10.1038/s41467-020-17486-w. PubMed 32709891.
Backbone
  Vector backbone: pDONR p2R-p3
  Vector type: Zebrafish plasmids
Growth in bacteria
  Bacterial resistance: Kanamycin, 50 μg/mL
  Growth temperature: 37°C
  Growth strain: DH5alpha
  Copy number: High Copy
Gene/Insert
  Gene/Insert name: rab6a
  Species: D. rerio (zebrafish)
  Mutation: constitutively active
  Entrez Gene: rab6a (a.k.a. fb43c01, wu:fb43c01, zgc:55788)
  Cloning method: Gateway Cloning
Terms and licenses: Academic/Nonprofit Terms; Industry Terms: Not Available to Industry
How to cite: p3E-rab6a-CA was a gift from Rob Parton (Addgene plasmid # 109733 ; http://n2t.net/addgene:109733 ; RRID:Addgene_109733)
